Addgene plasmid #201529: pEJS2196_Nme2-evoFERNY-i7
Purpose: Mammalian expression of domain inlaid Nme2-evoFERNY-i7
Depositing lab: Erik Sontheimer. Depositing organization: University of Massachusetts, Worcester. Publication: Domain-inlaid Nme2Cas9 adenine base editors with improved activity and targeting scope. Bamidele N, Zhang H, Dong X, Cheng H, Gaston N, Feinzig H, Cao H, Kelly K, Watts JK, Xie J, Gao G, Sontheimer EJ. Nat Commun. 2024 Feb 17;15(1):1458. doi: 10.1038/s41467-024-45763-5. PubMed 38368418.
Backbone
  Vector backbone: pBT280
  Total vector size (bp): 7653
  Vector type: Mammalian Expression
Growth in bacteria
  Bacterial resistance: Ampicillin, 100 μg/mL
  Growth temperature: 37°C
  Growth strain: DH5alpha
  Copy number: Unknown
Gene/Insert
  Gene/Insert name: Nme2-evoFERNY-i7
  Insert size (bp): 4254
  Promoter: CMV
  Cloning method: Gibson Cloning
  Sequencing primers: 5′ T7; 3′ M13 Reverse
Terms and licenses: Academic/Nonprofit Terms; Industry Terms: Not Available to Industry
Depositor comments: Please visit https://doi.org/10.1101/2023.04.14.536905 for bioRxiv preprint.
How to cite: pEJS2196_Nme2-evoFERNY-i7 was a gift from Erik Sontheimer (Addgene plasmid # 201529 ; http://n2t.net/addgene:201529 ; RRID:Addgene_201529)
