[The description below was written by a language model from this plasmid's Addgene catalogue record and pLannotate feature annotations shown in this document.]
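Description:
pEJS2196_Nme2-evoFERNY-i7 is a 7.65 kb mammalian expression plasmid built on the pBT280 backbone. It carries a domain-inlaid base editor derived from Nme2Cas9, the compact type II-C Cas9 from Neisseria meningitidis. In bacteria it is propagated through a high-copy ColE1/pUC-type origin and selected with ampicillin via the β-lactamase gene and its native promoter. Remnants of lac regulatory elements, a pBluescript polylinker fragment and a bom fragment are carried over from the cloning backbone and have no evident function in the design.

The roughly 4.25 kb insert is driven by the CMV immediate-early enhancer and promoter and terminated by the bovine growth hormone polyadenylation signal. A T7 promoter lies just upstream of the coding region and could support in vitro transcription; it is also listed as a sequencing primer site. The annotation detects one long Cas9-homologous reading frame followed by a uracil glycosylase inhibitor (UGI) from phage PBS2. The evoFERNY deaminase is not annotated separately. The construct name and stated purpose indicate that it is inserted within the Cas9 polypeptide at the position designated i7, rather than fused to a terminus. evoFERNY is an evolved cytidine deaminase, and UGI blocks excision of the uracil intermediate, so the arrangement is consistent with a cytosine base editor, even though the associated publication centres on adenine base editors. The record does not state any nickase or other Cas9 mutations, nuclear localization signals or linkers. No guide RNA cassette is annotated, so a guide would presumably be supplied from a separate construct. The plasmid is intended for transient expression of the editor in mammalian cells.
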