Features (pLannotate 1.2.2; 16 found; start..end, strand, type, name):
    365..568     +  promoter       CMV promoter: human cytomegalovirus (CMV) immediate early promoter
    610..628     +  promoter       T7 promoter: promoter for bacteriophage T7 RNA polymerase
    705..4550    +  CDS            cas9: CAS9_NEIMA - Experimental evidence at protein level: Swiss-Prot protein existence level 1. CRISPR (clustered regularly interspaced short palindromic repeat) is an adaptive immune system that provides protection against mobile genetic elements (viruses, transposable elements and conjugative plasmids). CRISPR clusters contain spacers, sequences complementary to antecedent mobile elements, and target invading nucleic acids. CRISPR clusters are transcribed and processed into CRISPR RNA (crRNA). In type II CRISPR systems correct processing of pre-crRNA requires a trans- encoded small RNA (tracrRNA)
   4581..4829    +  CDS            UGI: UNGI_BPPB2 - Experimental evidence at protein level: Swiss-Prot protein existence level 1. This protein binds specifically and reversibly to the host uracil-DNA glycosylase, preventing removal of uracil residues from PBS2 DNA by the host uracil-excision repair system. From Bacillus phage PBS2 (Bacteriophage PBS2).
   4947..5171    +  polyA_signal   bGH poly(A) signal: bovine growth hormone polyadenylation signal
   5175..5196    +  promoter       SV40 promoter (fragment): SV40 enhancer and early promoter
   5201..5217    +  misc_feature   MCS (fragment): pBluescript multiple cloning site
   5266..5282    -  protein_bind   lac operator: The lac repressor binds to the lac operator to inhibit transcription in E. coli. This inhibition can be relieved by adding lactose or isopropyl-β-D-thiogalactopyranoside (IPTG). lac repressor encoded by lacI
   5290..5320    -  promoter       lac promoter: promoter for the E. coli lac operon
   5335..5356    -  protein_bind   CAP binding site: CAP binding activates transcription in the presence of cAMP. E. coli catabolite activator protein
   5369..5461    -  CDS            lacI (fragment): lac repressor; lacI; The lac repressor binds to the lac operator to inhibit transcription in E. coli. This inhibition can be relieved by adding lactose or isopropyl-β-D-thiogalactopyranoside (IPTG).
   5644..6232    -  rep_origin     ori: high-copy-number ColE1/pMB1/pBR322/pUC origin of replication
   6403..7263    -  CDS            AmpR: β-lactamase; bla; confers resistance to ampicillin, carbenicillin, and related antibiotics
   7264..7368    -  promoter       AmpR promoter: bla
   7439..7483    -  misc_feature   bom (fragment): basis of mobility region from pBR322
   7638..364     +  enhancer       CMV enhancer (across the origin): human cytomegalovirus immediate early enhancer
>Addgene plasmid #201529 | pEJS2196_Nme2-evoFERNY-i7 | addgene full sequence | sequence record 394766 | Addgene NGS Result
TAGTTATTAATAGTAATCAATTACGGGGTCATTAGTTCATAGCCCATATATGGAGTTCCGCGTTACATAA
CTTACGGTAAATGGCCCGCCTGGCTGACCGCCCAACGACCCCCGCCCATTGACGTCAATAATGACGTATG
TTCCCATAGTAACGCCAATAGGGACTTTCCATTGACGTCAATGGGTGGAGTATTTACGGTAAACTGCCCA
CTTGGCAGTACATCAAGTGTATCATATGCCAAGTACGCCCCCTATTGACGTCAATGACGGTAAATGGCCC
GCCTGGCATTATGCCCAGTACATGACCTTATGGGACTTTCCTACTTGGCAGTACATCTACGTATTAGTCA
TCGCTATTACCATGGTGATGCGGTTTTGGCAGTACATCAATGGGCGTGGATAGCGGTTTGACTCACGGGG
ATTTCCAAGTCTCCACCCCATTGACGTCAATGGGAGTTTGTTTTGGCACCAAAATCAACGGGACTTTCCA
AAATGTCGTAACAACTCCGCCCCATTGACGCAAATGGGCGGTAGGCGTGTACGGTGGGAGGTCTATATAA
GCAGAGCTGGTTTAGTGAACCGTCAGATCCGCTAGAGATCCGCGGCCGCTAATACGACTCACTATAGGGA
GAGCCGCCACCATGAAACGGACAGCCGACGGAAGCGAGTTCGAGTCACCAAAGAAGAAGCGGAAAGTCGA
AGATGCCGCCTTCAAGCCTAACCCAATCAATTACATCCTGGGACTGGCCATCGGAATCGCATCCGTGGGA
TGGGCTATGGTGGAGATCGACGAGGAGGAGAATCCTATCCGGCTGATCGATCTGGGCGTGAGAGTGTTTG
AGAGGGCCGAGGTGCCAAAGACCGGCGATTCTCTGGCTATGGCCCGGAGACTGGCACGGAGCGTGAGGCG
CCTGACACGGAGAAGGGCACACAGGCTGCTGAGGGCACGCCGGCTGCTGAAGAGAGAGGGCGTGCTGCAG
GCAGCAGACTTCGATGAGAATGGCCTGATCAAGAGCCTGCCAAACACCCCCTGGCAGCTGAGAGCAGCCG
CCCTGGACAGGAAGCTGACACCACTGGAGTGGTCTGCCGTGCTGCTGCACCTGATCAAGCACCGCGGCTA
CCTGAGCCAGCGGAAGAACGAGGGAGAGACAGCAGACAAGGAGCTGGGCGCCCTGCTGAAGGGAGTGGCC
AACAATGCCCACGCCCTGCAGACCGGCGATTTCAGGACACCTGCCGAGCTGGCCCTGAATAAGTTTGAGA
AGGAGTCCGGCCACATCAGAAACCAGAGGGGCGACTATAGCCACACCTTCTCCCGCAAGGATCTGCAGGC
CGAGCTGATCCTGCTGTTCGAGAAGCAGAAGGAGTTTGGCAATCCACACGTGAGCGGAGGCCTGAAGGAG
GGAATCGAGACCCTGCTGATGACACAGAGGCCTGCCCTGTCCGGCGACGCAGTGCAGAAGATGCTGGGAC
ACTGCACCTTCGAGCCTGCAGAGCCAAAGGCCGCCAAGAACACCTACACAGCCGAGCGGTTTATCTGGCT
GACAAAGCTGAACAATCTGAGAATCCTGGAGCAGGGATCCGAGAGGCCACTGACCGACACAGAGAGGGCC
ACCCTGATGGATGAGCCTTACCGGAAGTCTAAGCTGACATATGCCCAGGCCAGAAAGCTGCTGGGCCTGG
AGGACACCGCCTTCTTTAAGGGCCTGAGATACGGCAAGGATAATGCCGAGGCCTCCACACTGATGGAGAT
GAAGGCCTATCACGCCATCTCTCGCGCCCTGGAGAAGGAGGGCCTGAAGGACAAGAAGTCCCCCCTGAAC
CTGAGCTCCGAGCTGCAGGATGAGATCGGCACCGCCTTCTCTCTGTTTAAGACCGACGAGGATATCACAG
GCCGCCTGAAGGACAGGGTGCAGCCTGAGATCCTGGAGGCCCTGCTGAAGCACATCTCTTTCGATAAGTT
TGTGCAGATCAGCCTGAAGGCCCTGAGAAGGATCGTGCCACTGATGGAGCAGGGCAAGCGGTACGACGAG
GCCTGCGCCGAGATCTACGGCGATCACTATGGCAAGAAGAACACAGAGGAGAAGATCTATCTGCCCCCTA
TCCCTGCCGACGAGATCAGAAATCCTGTGGTGCTGAGGGCCCTGTCCCAGGCAAGAAAAGTGATCAACGG
AGTGGTGCGCCGGTACGGATCTCCAGCCCGGATCCACATCGAGACCGCCAGAGAAGTGGGCAAGAGCTTC
AAGGACCGGAAGGAGATCGAGAAGAGACAGGAGGAGAATCGCAAGGATCGGGAGAAGGCCGCCGCCAAGT
TTAGGGAGTACTTCCCTAACTTTGTGGGCGAGCCAAAGTCTAAGGACATCCTGAAGCTGCGCCTGTACGA
GCAGCAGCACGGCAAGTGTCTGTATAGCGGCAAGGAGATCAATCTGGTGCGGCTGAACGAGAAGGGCTAT
GTGGAGATCGATCACGCCCTGCCTTTCTCCAGAACCTGGGACGATTCTTTTAACAATAAGGTGCTGGTGC
TGGGCAGCGAGAACCAGAATAAGGGCAATCAGACACCATACGAGTATTTCAATGGCAAGGACAACTCCAG
GGAGTGGCAGGAGTTCAAGGCCCGCGTGGAGACCTCTAGATTTCCCAGGAGCAAGAAGCAGCGGATCCTG
CTGCAGAAGTTCGACGAGGATGGCTTTAAGGAGTGCAACCTGAATGACACCAGATACGTGAACCGGTTCC
TGTGCCAGTTTGTGGCCGATCACATCCTGCTGACCGGCAAGGGCAAGAGAAGGGTGTTCGCCTCTAATGG
CCAGATCACAAACCTGCTGAGGGGATTTTGGGGACTGAGGAAGGTGCGGGCAGAGAATGACAGACACCAC
GCACTGGATGCAGTGGTGGTGGCATGCAGCACCGTGGCAATGCAGCAGAAGATCACAAGATTCGTGAGGT
ATAAGGAGATGAACGCCTTTGACGGCAAGACCATCGATAAGGAGGGCGGATCAGGAGGCTCTGGCGGTTC
AGGTGGATCAGGCGGTAGCGGAGGTTCAGGTGGTTTTGAGAGGAACTACGACCCCCGGGAGCTGAGAAAG
GAGACATACCTGCTGTATGAGATCAAGTGGGGCAAGTCCGGCAAGCTGTGGAGGCACTGGTGCCAGAACA
ATCGCACACAGCACGCCGAGGTGTACTTCCTGGAGAACATCTTTAATGCCCGGAGATTCAATCCATCTAC
CCACTGTAGCATCACATGGTATCTGAGCTGGTCCCCCTGCGCCGAGTGTTCTCAGAAGATCGTGGATTTC
CTGAAGGAGCACCCTAACGTGAATCTGGAGATCTATGTGGCCCGGCTGTACTATCCAGAGAACGAGAGGA
ATAGGCAGGGCCTGCGGGATCTGGTGAATTCCGGCGTGACCATCAGAATCATGGACCTGCCAGATTACAA
CTATTGCTGGAAGACCTTCGTGAGCGATCAGGGAGGCGACGAGGATTACTGGCCAGGACACTTCGCCCCT
TGGATCAAGCAGTATAGCCTGAAGCTGGGCTCCTCTGGCTCTGAGACACCTGGCACAAGCGAGAGCGCAA
CACCTGAAAGCAGCGGCACAGGCAAGGTGCTGCACCAGAAGACCCACTTCCCCCAGCCTTGGGAGTTCTT
TGCCCAGGAAGTGATGATCCGGGTGTTCGGCAAGCCAGACGGCAAGCCTGAGTTTGAGGAGGCCGATACC
CCAGAGAAGCTGAGGACACTGCTGGCAGAGAAGCTGTCTAGCAGGCCAGAGGCAGTGCACGAGTACGTGA
CCCCACTGTTCGTGTCCAGGGCACCCAATCGGAAGATGTCTGGCGCCCACAAGGACACACTGAGAAGCGC
CAAGAGGTTTGTGAAGCACAACGAGAAGATCTCCGTGAAGAGAGTGTGGCTGACCGAGATCAAGCTGGCC
GATCTGGAGAACATGGTGAATTACAAGAACGGCAGGGAGATCGAGCTGTATGAGGCCCTGAAGGCAAGGC
TGGAGGCCTACGGAGGAAATGCCAAGCAGGCCTTCGACCCAAAGGATAACCCCTTTTATAAGAAGGGAGG
ACAGCTGGTGAAGGCCGTGCGGGTGGAGAAGACCCAGGAGAGCGGCGTGCTGCTGAATAAGAAGAACGCC
TACACAATCGCCGACAATGGCGATATGGTGAGAGTGGACGTGTTCTGTAAGGTGGATAAGAAGGGCAAGA
ATCAGTACTTTATCGTGCCTATCTATGCCTGGCAGGTGGCCGAGAACATCCTGCCAGACATCGATTGCAA
GGGCTACAGAATCGACGATAGCTATACATTCTGTTTTTCCCTGCACAAGTATGACCTGATCGCCTTCCAG
AAGGATGAGAAGTCCAAGGTGGAGTTTGCCTACTATATCAATTGCGACTCCTCTAACGGCAGGTTCTACC
TGGCCTGGCACGATAAGGGCAGCAAGGAGCAGCAGTTTCGCATCTCCACCCAGAATCTGGTGCTGATCCA
GAAGTATCAGGTGAACGAGCTGGGCAAGGAGATCAGGCCATGTCGGCTGAAGAAGCGCCCACCCGTGCGG
AGCGGAGGATCCGGAGGATCTGGAGGCAGCACCAACCTGTCTGACATCATCGAGAAGGAGACAGGCAAGC
AGCTGGTCATCCAGGAGAGCATCCTGATGCTGCCCGAAGAAGTCGAAGAAGTGATCGGAAACAAGCCTGA
GAGCGATATCCTGGTCCATACCGCCTACGACGAGAGTACCGACGAAAATGTGATGCTGCTGACATCCGAC
GCCCCAGAGTATAAGCCCTGGGCTCTGGTCATCCAGGATTCCAACGGAGAGAACAAAATCAAAATGCTGT
CTGGCGGCTCAAAAAGAACCGCCGACGGCAGCGAATTCGAGCCCAAGAAGAAGAGGAAAGTCTAACCGGT
CATCATCACCATCACCATTGAGTTTAAACCCGCTGATCAGCCTCGACTGTGCCTTCTAGTTGCCAGCCAT
CTGTTGTTTGCCCCTCCCCCGTGCCTTCCTTGACCCTGGAAGGTGCCACTCCCACTGTCCTTTCCTAATA
AAATGAGGAAATTGCATCGCATTGTCTGAGTAGGTGTCATTCTATTCTGGGGGGTGGGGTGGGGCAGGAC
AGCAAGGGGGAGGATTGGGAAGACAATAGCAGGCATGCTGGGGATGCGGTGGGCTCTATGGCTTCTGAGG
CGGAAAGAACCAGCTGGGGCTCGATACCGTCGACCTCTAGCTAGAGCTTGGCGTAATCATGGTCATAGCT
GTTTCCTGTGTGAAATTGTTATCCGCTCACAATTCCACACAACATACGAGCCGGAAGCATAAAGTGTAAA
GCCTAGGGTGCCTAATGAGTGAGCTAACTCACATTAATTGCGTCGCGCTCACTGCCCGCTTTCCAGTCGG
GAAACCTGTCGTGCCAGCTGCATTAATGAATCGGCCAACGCGCGGGGAGAGGCGGTTTGCGTATTGGGCG
CACTTCCGCTTCCTCGCTCACTGACTCGCTGCGCTCGGTCGTTCGGCTGCGGCGAGCGGTATCAGCTCAC
TCAAAGGCGGTAATACGGTTATCCACAGAATCAGGGGATAACGCAGGAAAGAACATGTGAGCAAAAGGCC
AGCAAAAGGCCAGGAACCGTAAAAAGGCCGCGTTGCTGGCGTTTTTCCATAGGCTCCGCCCCCCTGACGA
GCATCACAAAAATCGACGCTCAAGTCAGAGGTGGCGAAACCCGACAGGACTATAAAGATACCAGGCGTTT
CCCCCTGGAAGCTCCCTCGTGCGCTCTCCTGTTCCGACCCTGCCGCTTACCGGATACCTGTCCGCCTTTC
TCCCTTCGGGAAGCGTGGCGCTTTCTCATAGCTCACGCTGTAGGTATCTCAGTTCGGTGTAGGTCGTTCG
CTCCAAGCTGGGCTGTGTGCACGAACCCCCCGTTCAGCCCGACCGCTGCGCCTTATCCGGTAACTATCGT
CTTGAGTCCAACCCGGTAAGACACGACTTATCGCCACTGGCAGCAGCCACTGGTAACAGGATTAGCAGAG
CGAGGTATGTAGGCGGTGCTACAGAGTTCTTGAAGTGGTGGCCTAACTACGGCTACACTAGAAGAACAGT
ATTTGGTATCTGCGCTCTGCTGAAGCCAGTTACCTTCGGAAAAAGAGTTGGTAGCTCTTGATCCGGCAAA
CAAACCACCGCTGGTAGCGGTGGTTTTTTTGTTTGCAAGCAGCAGATTACGCGCAGAAAAAAAGGATCTC
AAGAAGATCCTTTGATCTTTTCTACGGGGTCTGACACTCAGTGGAACGAAAACTCACGTTAAGGGATTTT
GGTCATGAGATTATCAAAAAGGATCTTCACCTAGATCCTTTTAAATTAAAAATGAAGTTTTAAATCAATC
TAAAGTATATATGAGTAAACTTGGTCTGACAGTTACCAATGCTTAATCAGTGAGGCACCTATCTCAGCGA
TCTGTCTATTTCGTTCATCCATAGTTGCCTGACTCCCCGTCGTGTAGATAACTACGATACGGGAGGGCTT
ACCATCTGGCCCCAGTGCTGCAATGATACCGCGGGACCCACGCTCACCGGCTCCAGATTTATCAGCAATA
AACCAGCCAGCCGGAAGGGCCGAGCGCAGAAGTGGTCCTGCAACTTTATCCGCCTCCATCCAGTCTATTA
ATTGTTGCCGGGAAGCTAGAGTAAGTAGTTCGCCAGTTAATAGTTTGCGCAACGTTGTTGCCATTGCTAC
AGGCATCGTGGTGTCACGCTCGTCGTTTGGTATGGCTTCATTCAGCTCCGGTTCCCAACGATCAAGGCGA
GTTACATGATCCCCCATGTTGTGCAAAAAAGCGGTTAGCTCCTTCGGTCCTCCGATCGTTGTCAGAAGTA
AGTTGGCCGCAGTGTTATCACTCATGGTTATGGCAGCACTGCATAATTCTCTTACTGTCATGCCATCCGT
AAGATGCTTTTCTGTGACTGGTGAGTACTCAACCAAGTCATTCTGAGAATAGTGTATGCGGCGACCGAGT
TGCTCTTGCCCGGCGTCAATACGGGATAATACCGCGCCACATAGCAGAACTTTAAAAGTGCTCATCATTG
GAAAACGTTCTTCGGGGCGAAAACTCTCAAGGATCTTACCGCTGTTGAGATCCAGTTCGATGTAACCCAC
TCGTGCACCCAACTGATCTTCAGCATCTTTTACTTTCACCAGCGTTTCTGGGTGAGCAAAAACAGGAAGG
CAAAATGCCGCAGAAAAGGGAATAAGGGCGACACGGAAATGTTGAATACTCATACTCTTCCTTTTTCAAT
ATTATTGAAGCATTTATCAGGGTTATTGTCTCATGAGCGGATACATATTTGAATGTATTTAGAAAAATAA
ACAAATAGGGGTTCCGCGCACATTTCCCCGAAAAGTGCCACCTGACGTCGACGGATCGGGAGATCGATCT
CCCGATCCCCTAGGGTCGACTCTCAGTACAATCTGCTCTGATGCCGCATAGTTAAGCCAGTATCTGCTCC
CTGCTTGTGTGTTGGAGGTCGCTGAGTAGTGCGCGAGCAAAATTTAAGCTACAACAAGGCAAGGCTTGAC
CGACAATTGCATGAAGAATCTGCTTAGGGTTAGGCGTTTTGCGCTGCTTCGCGATGTACGGGCCAGATAT
ACGCGTTGACATTGATTATTGAC
